>Addgene plasmid #201087 | pPOTv6-g418-3Ty:tagRFPt:3Ty | addgene full sequence | sequence record 399938 | Addgene Partial NGS Result
GGGCGAATTGGGCCCGTATAATGCAGACCTGCTGCAAGCTAGGGGCACAGCAAGGTCTTCTGAAATTCAT
GTTTTTTTTTTTTTTACTCTGCATTGCAGTCTCCGCTCTTATTTAGTTTTGCTTTACGTAAGGTCTCGTT
GCTGCCATAAAATAAGCTCTAGTGGAATTCATGATTGAACAAGATGGATTGCACGCAGGTTCTCCGGCCG
CTTGGGTGGAGAGGCTATTCGGCTATGACTGGGCACAACAGACAATCGGCTGCTCTGATGCCGCCGTGTT
CCGGCTGTCAGCGCAGGGGCGCCCGGTTCTTTTTGTCAAGACCGACCTGTCCGGTGCCCTGAATGAACTG
CAGGACGAGGCAGCGCGGCTATCGTGGCTGGCCACGACGGGCGTTCCTTGCGCAGCTGTGCTCGACGTTG
TCACTGAAGCGGGAAGGGACTGGCTGCTATTGGGCGAAGTGCCGGGGCAGGATCTCCTGTCATCTCACCT
TGCTCCTGCCGAGAAAGTATCCATCATGGCTGATGCAATGCGGCGGCTGCATACGCTTGATCCGGCTACC
TGCCCATTCGACCACCAAGCGAAACATCGCATCGAGCGAGCACGTACTCGGATGGAAGCCGGTCTTGTCG
ATCAGGATGATCTGGACGAAGAGCATCAGGGGCTCGCGCCAGCCGAACTGTTCGCCAGGCTCAAGGCGCG
CATGCCCGACGGCGAGGATCTCGTCGTGACCCACGGCGATGCCTGCTTGCCGAATATCATGGTGGAAAAT
GGCCGCTTTTCTGGATTCATCGACTGTGGCCGGCTGGGTGTGGCGGACCGCTATCAGGACATAGCGTTGG
CTACCCGTGATATTGCTGAAGAGCTTGGCGGCGAATGGGCTGACCGCTTCCTCGTGCTTTACGGTATCGC
CGCTCCCGATTCGCAGCGCATCGCCTTCTATCGCCTTCTTGACGAGTTCTTCTGACCATGGTGCCCATTT
AGTTGGCCTTTCCCTTGTCTCGTGTCTTTTCCGTGGAAAGGTTCCCGGAGTAATCTGATGGCACAGCAGG
GAGGTGCGCCTGCAGGTTGGTTAGGAAGGGGGGATGATGTAAAAGAAGAAAATGGGGGGATTCGAGCCCC
ACGCGTTGCTCAAGCTGTGTAGCGCAGGCGTTTCCTTACATATTTCTCTAACAGGCACGGAAGCCTAACA
AATACACTTGGCTTATTTTTTTGCCCCCTCATGTCTTGTACAAATATTTGCGATAGCTTAGCTATCAGCC
ACATTAATCAAACAAGTATACCAACAAGCCCGAAAACAGAAACTCAACTGCAACGGGTACCTATGGGTTC
TGGTAGTGGTTCCGGTTCCGGTTCTGAGGTACACACAAACCAGGACCCACTGGACGGCTCCGAGGTGCAT
ACCAATCAAGATCCGCTGGACGGCTCTGAAGTTCACACCAATCAAGATCCCTTGGATAAGCTTGTCTCGA
AGGGAGAGGAGCTTATAAAGGAAAATATGCACATGAAGTTATATATGGAAGGAACGGTTAATAATCACCA
TTTTAAATGTACGTCAGAAGGTGAAGGAAAGCCATACGAGGGCACACAGACTATGAGGATAAAGGTTGTC
GAGGGAGGCCCACTGCCTTTCGCGTTCGATATTCTCGCCACGTCTTTTATGTATGGCTCAAGGACTTTCA
TCAATCATACGCAGGGCATCCCGGACTTTTTCAAGCAGAGTTTTCCTGAGGGGTTTACGTGGGAGCGTGT
TACCACATACGAAGATGGAGGAGTGCTTACCGCAACTCAGGACACTTCATTACAAGACGGATGCCTGATC
TATAACGTTAAGATCCGCGGAGTGAATTTCCCGAGTAACGGACCAGTGATGCAAAAGAAAACACTTGGAT
GGGAAGCTAACACGGAGATGTTGTATCCCGCAGATGGGGGTTTGGAGGGCAGGACAGACATGGCATTAAA
ATTGGTGGGCGGTGGTCACCTGATCTGTAATTTTAAGACGACGTATCGAAGTAAGAAACCTGCTAAGAAC
TTGAAGATGCCAGGGGTCTACTACGTCGATCATCGCCTTGAGAGGATTAAAGAGGCAGATAAGGAGACCT
ATGTAGAACAGCACGAGGTGGCTGTGGCCCGTTACTGCGATCTGCCCTCGAAGTTAGGTCACAAATTAAA
CGGCATGGACGAATTGTACAAGGGATCCGAGGTACATACAAATCAGGACCCCCTCGATGGTAGTGAAGTC
CATACAAATCAGGACCCGCTGGATGGCTCAGAGGTTCATACGAACCAAGATCCTCTTGATGGATCAGGAT
CTGGATCAGGATCGGGTAGTTAAGAGCTCCGCTGCGCTTAAATGTCTTTCATTATAATCAATGTATAACC
TTTATGTAGTATTTCAATCTATGCCGCTGTGTACGTGCACTGCGGTGCCTATCCTTCGGCATTAGAGAGT
CACTGTTTGTGTAGATCGTAGCTGCATGTCTGACATCTGGTTCATTAGTGCCGTTTTGAGTCTGCACTGT
TGTGCAACTTGATATTCATCACTGCACACCAACCGTGTGTTTCCTCCTTTGGGTGCACCCTTTAATCCTT
GTCTTCTCCTTTTTTGTCTCTTTCCCCCTCGAAAAGGTGTCAAACTACTGCCGCATAAACTACGGTTATC
CCAAATTTAAGAGAAAGCAATAAAGCATCAGCTAGCATGATTGAACAAGATGGATTGCACGCAGGTTCTC
CGGCCGCTTGGGTGGAGAGGCTATTCGGCTATGACTGGGCACAACAGACAATCGGCTGCTCTGATGCCGC
CGTGTTCCGGCTGTCAGCGCAGGGGCGCCCGGTTCTTTTTGTCAAGACCGACCTGTCCGGTGCCCTGAAT
GAACTGCAGGACGAGGCAGCGCGGCTATCGTGGCTGGCCACGACGGGCGTTCCTTGCGCAGCTGTGCTCG
ACGTTGTCACTGAAGCGGGAAGGGACTGGCTGCTATTGGGCGAAGTGCCGGGGCAGGATCTCCTGTCATC
TCACCTTGCTCCTGCCGAGAAAGTATCCATCATGGCTGATGCAATGCGGCGGCTGCATACGCTTGATCCG
GCTACCTGCCCATTCGACCACCAAGCGAAACATCGCATCGAGCGAGCACGTACTCGGATGGAAGCCGGTC
TTGTCGATCAGGATGATCTGGACGAAGAGCATCAGGGGCTCGCGCCAGCCGAACTGTTCGCCAGGCTCAA
GGCGCGCATGCCCGACGGCGAGGATCTCGTCGTGACCCACGGCGATGCCTGCTTGCCGAATATCATGGTG
GAAAATGGCCGCTTTTCTGGATTCATCGACTGTGGCCGGCTGGGTGTGGCGGACCGCTATCAGGACATAG
CGTTGGCTACCCGTGATATTGCTGAAGAGCTTGGCGGCGAATGGGCTGACCGCTTCCTCGTGCTTTACGG
TATCGCCGCTCCCGATTCGCAGCGCATCGCCTTCTATCGCCTTCTTGACGAGTTCTTCTGACTCGAGTGC
CCATTTAGTTGGCTTTTCCCTTGTCTCGTGTCTTTTCCGTGGAAAGGTTCCCGGAGTAATCTGATGGCAC
AGCAGGGAGGTGCGCCTGCAGGTTGGTTAGGAAGGGGGGATGATGTAAAAGAAGAAAATGGGGGGATTCG
AGCCCCGCACAGGTCTCTCAAATTGGATGCATAGCTTGAGTATTCTATAGTGTCACCTAAATAGCTTGGC
GTAATCATGGTCATAGCTGTTTCCTGTGTGAAATTGTTATCCGCTCACAATTCCACACAACATACGAGCC
GGAAGCATAAAGTGTAAAGCCTGGGGTGCCTAATGAGTGAGCTAACTCACATTAATTGCGTTGCGCTCAC
TGCCCGCTTTCCAGTCGGGAAACCTGTCGTGCCAGCTGCATTAATGAATCGGCCAACGCGCGGGGAGAGG
CGGTTTGCGTATTGGGCGCTCTTCCGCTTCCTCGCTCACTGACTCGCTGCGCTCGGTCGTTCGGCTGCGG
CGAGCGGTATCAGCTCACTCAAAGGCGGTAATACGGTTATCCACAGAATCAGGGGATAACGCAGGAAAGA
ACATGTGAGCAAAAGGCCAGCAAAAGGCCAGGAACCGTAAAAAGGCCGCGTTGCTGGCGTTTTTCCATAG
GCTCCGCCCCCCTGACGAGCATCACAAAAATCGACGCTCAAGTCAGAGGTGGCGAAACCCGACAGGACTA
TAAAGATACCAGGCGTTTCCCCCTGGAAGCTCCCTCGTGCGCTCTCCTGTTCCGACCCTGCCGCTTACCG
GATACCTGTCCGCCTTTCTCCCTTCGGGAAGCGTGGCGCTTTCTCATAGCTCACGCTGTAGGTATCTCAG
TTCGGTGTAGGTCGTTCGCTCCAAGCTGGGCTGTGTGCACGAACCCCCCGTTCAGCCCGACCGCTGCGCC
TTATCCGGTAACTATCGTCTTGAGTCCAACCCGGTAAGACACGACTTATCGCCACTGGCAGCAGCCACTG
GTAACAGGATTAGCAGAGCGAGGTATGTAGGCGGTGCTACAGAGTTCTTGAAGTGGTGGCCTAACTACGG
CTACACTAGAAGAACAGTATTTGGTATCTGCGCTCTGCTGAAGCCAGTTACCTTCGGAAAAAGAGTTGGT
AGCTCTTGATCCGGCAAACAAACCACCGCTGGTAGCGGTGGTTTTTTTGTTTGCAAGCAGCAGATTACGC
GCAGAAAAAAAGGATCTCAAGAAGATCCTTTGATCTTTTCTACGGGGTCTGACGCTCAGTGGAACGAAAA
CTCACGTTAAGGGATTTTGGTCATGAGATTATCAAAAAGGATCTTCACCTAGATCCTTTTAAATTAAAAA
TGAAGTTTTAAATCAATCTAAAGTATATATGAGTAAACTTGGTCTGACAGTTACCAATGCTTAATCAGTG
AGGCACCTATCTCAGCGATCTGTCTATTTCGTTCATCCATAGTTGCCTGACTCCCCGTCGTGTAGATAAT
TACGATACGGGAGGGCTTACCATCTGGCCCCAGTGCTGCAATGATACCGCGAGACCCACGCTCACCGGCT
CCAGATTTATCAGCAATAAACCAGCCAGCCGGAAGGGCCGAGCGCAGAAGTGGTCCTGCAACTTTATCCG
CCTCCATCCAGTCTATTAATTGTTGCCGGGAAGCTAGAGTAAGTAGTTCGCCAGTTAATAGTTTGCGCAA
CGTTGTTGCCATTGCTACAGGCATCGTGGTGTCACGCTCGTCGTTTGGTATGGCTTCATTCAGCTCCGGT
TCCCAACGATCAAGGCGAGTTACATGATCCCCCATGTTGTGCAAAAAAGCGGTTAGCTCCTTCGGTCCTC
CGATCGTTGTCAGAAGTAAGTTGGCCGCAGTGTTATCACTCATGGTTATGGCAGCACTGCATAATTCTCT
TACTGTCATGCCATCCGTAAGATGCTTTTCTGTGACTGGTGAGTACTCAACCAAGTCATTCTGAGAATAG
TGTATGCGGCGACCGAGTTGCTCTTGCCCGGCGTCAATACGGGATAATACCGCGCCACATAGCAGAACTT
TAAAAGTGCTCATCATTGGAAAACGTTCTTCGGGGCGAAAACTCTCAAGGATCTTACCGCTGTTGAGATC
CAGTTCGATGTAACCCACTCGTGCACCCAACTGATCTTCAGCATCTTTTACTTTCACCAGCGTTTCTGGG
TGAGCAAAAACAGGAAGGCAAAATGCCGCAAAAAAGGGAATAAGGGCGACACGGAAATGTTGAATACTCA
TACTCTTCCTTTTTCAATATTATTGAAGCATTTATCAGGGTTATTGTCTCATGAGCGGATACATATTTGA
ATGTATTTAGAAAAATAAACAAATAGGGGTTCCGCGCACATTTCCCCGAAAAGTGCCACCTGATGCGGTG
TGAAATACCGCACAGATGCGTAAGGAGAAAATACCGCATCAGGAAATTGTAAGCGTTAATATTTTGTTAA
AATTCGCGTTAAATTTTTGTTAAATCAGCTCATTTTTTAACCAATAGGCCGAAATCGGCAAAATCCCTTA
TAAATCAAAAGAATAGACCGAGATAGGGT
[37 nt withheld, positions 6050-6086]
AAAGAACGTGGACTCCAACGTCAAAGG
[49 nt withheld, positions 6114-6162]
T
[91 nt withheld, positions 6164-6254]
G
[98 nt withheld, positions 6256-6353]
ACTTAATGCGCCGCTACAGGGCGCGTCCATTCGCCATTCAGGCTGCGCAACTGTTGGGAAGGGCGATCGG
TGCGGGCCTCTTCGCTATTACGCCAGCTGGCGAAAGGGGGATGTGCTGCAAGGCGATTAAGTTGGGTAAC
GCCAGGGTTTTCCCAGTCACGACGTTGTAAAACGACGGCCAGTGAATTGTAATACGACTCACTATA
Features (pLannotate 1.2.2; 15 found; start..end, strand, type, name):
    171..962     +  CDS            neo: KKA2_KLEPN - Also known as kan, nptII. Experimental evidence at protein level: Swiss-Prot protein existence level 1. Resistance to kanamycin, neomycin, paromomycin, ribostamycin, butirosin and gentamicin B. From Klebsiella pneumoniae.
   1461..2192    +  CDS            TagRFP-T: TagRFP-T is a basic (constitutively fluorescent) red fluorescent protein published in 2008, derived from Entacmaea quadricolor. It has low acid sensitivity.
   2697..3488    +  CDS            neo: KKA2_KLEPN - Also known as kan, nptII. Experimental evidence at protein level: Swiss-Prot protein existence level 1. Resistance to kanamycin, neomycin, paromomycin, ribostamycin, butirosin and gentamicin B. From Klebsiella pneumoniae.
   3684..3702    -  promoter       SP6 promoter: promoter for bacteriophage SP6 RNA polymerase
   3744..3760    -  protein_bind   lac operator: The lac repressor binds to the lac operator to inhibit transcription in E. coli. This inhibition can be relieved by adding lactose or isopropyl-β-D-thiogalactopyranoside (IPTG). lac repressor encoded by lacI
   3768..3798    -  promoter       lac promoter: promoter for the E. coli lac operon
   3813..3834    -  protein_bind   CAP binding site: CAP binding activates transcription in the presence of cAMP. E. coli catabolite activator protein
   3847..3939    -  CDS            lacI (fragment): lac repressor; lacI; The lac repressor binds to the lac operator to inhibit transcription in E. coli. This inhibition can be relieved by adding lactose or isopropyl-β-D-thiogalactopyranoside (IPTG).
   4122..4710    -  rep_origin     ori: high-copy-number ColE1/pMB1/pBR322/pUC origin of replication
   4881..5741    -  CDS            AmpR: β-lactamase; bla; confers resistance to ampicillin, carbenicillin, and related antibiotics
   5742..5846    -  promoter       AmpR promoter: bla
   5873..5923    +  misc_feature   bom (fragment): basis of mobility region from pBR322
   5924..6379    -  rep_origin     f1 ori (sequence partly withheld): f1 bacteriophage origin of replication; arrow indicates direction of (+) strand synthesis
   6383..6540    -  CDS            lacZα (fragment): LacZα fragment of β-galactosidase; lacZ fragment
   6543..2       +  promoter       T7 promoter (across the origin): promoter for bacteriophage T7 RNA polymerase
