[The description below was written by a language model from this plasmid's Addgene catalogue record and pLannotate feature annotations shown in this document.]
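Description:
pPOTv6-g418-3Ty:tagRFPt:3Ty is a PCR-only tagging (pPOT) template plasmid for endogenous gene tagging in Trypanosoma brucei. It is not an expression vector. It serves as a PCR template: amplicons carrying the tag and a drug-resistance marker are generated with primers that add homology to the target locus, then integrated into the parasite genome so that the protein of interest is tagged at its native locus. In E. coli the plasmid is maintained at high copy through a ColE1/pUC-type origin and selected with ampicillin via the AmpR β-lactamase gene. The backbone also carries an f1 origin, flanking T7 and SP6 promoters, and remnants of a lac promoter/operator, lacZα and lacI typical of a general cloning vector.

The payload is TagRFP-T, a constitutively fluorescent red protein derived from Entacmaea quadricolor. According to the construct name it is flanked on both sides by triple Ty epitope tags, although these are not annotated in the feature table. The tag lies between HindIII and BamHI sites, which are retained. Two copies of the neo (nptII) gene, which gives G418 resistance in the parasite, sit one upstream and one downstream of the fluorescent protein. This layout is consistent with a single template serving for either N- or C-terminal tagging, depending on which marker-plus-tag segment is amplified, though the record does not say so explicitly. The promoter is listed as "read through", meaning expression relies on transcription through the integrated locus rather than a dedicated promoter. Any intergenic RNA-processing sequences between the coding regions are not annotated. The construct supports protein localisation by red fluorescence and detection through the Ty epitope.
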