Addgene plasmid #201087: pPOTv6-g418-3Ty:tagRFPt:3Ty
Purpose: Trypanosoma brucei PCR only tagging (pPOT) vector for endogenous gene tagging
Depositing lab: Samuel Dean. Depositing organization: University of Warwick. Publication: A comprehensive toolkit for protein localization and functional analysis in trypanosomatids. Paterou A, Saez Conde J, Tyc J, Sunter JD, Vaughan S, Gull K, Dean S. Open Biol. 2025 Apr;15(4):240361. doi: 10.1098/rsob.240361. Epub 2025 Apr 2. PubMed 40169015.
Backbone
  Vector backbone: pPOT
  Vector type: Unspecified
Growth in bacteria
  Bacterial resistance: Ampicillin, 100 μg/mL
  Growth temperature: 37°C
  Growth strain: NEB Stable
  Copy number: High Copy
Gene/Insert
  Gene/Insert name: tagRFPt
  Species: Synthetic
  Promoter: read through
  Cloning method: Restriction Enzyme; 5′ cloning site HindIII (not destroyed); 3′ cloning site BamHI (not destroyed)
  Sequencing primers: 5′ cTATGGGTTCTGGTAGTG; 3′ cTTAACTACCCGATCCTG
Terms and licenses: Academic/Nonprofit Terms; Industry Terms: Not Available to Industry
Depositor comments: Please visit https://doi.org/10.1101/2023.04.21.537815 for bioRxiv preprint.
How to cite: pPOTv6-g418-3Ty:tagRFPt:3Ty was a gift from Samuel Dean (Addgene plasmid # 201087 ; http://n2t.net/addgene:201087 ; RRID:Addgene_201087)
